Addgene plasmid #118983: pC-KIT1
Purpose: Mutational dissection of the G rich region of the c-kit promoter
Depositing lab: Bjorn Hogberg. Depositing organization: Karolinska Institutet. Publication: Interplay of Three G-Quadruplex Units in the KIT Promoter. Ducani C, Bernardinelli G, Hogberg B, Keppler BK, Terenzi A. J Am Chem Soc. 2019 Jul 3;141(26):10205-10213. doi: 10.1021/jacs.8b12753. Epub 2019 Jun 20. PubMed 31244182.
Backbone
  Vector backbone: psiCHEK2
  Backbone manufacturer: Promega
  Backbone size w/o insert (bp): 5589
  Vector type: Mammalian Expression
Growth in bacteria
  Bacterial resistance: Ampicillin, 100 μg/mL
  Growth temperature: 37°C
  Growth strain: DH5alpha
  Copy number: High Copy
Gene/Insert
  Gene/Insert name: c-kit proto-oncogene {promoter}
  Species: H. sapiens (human)
  Insert size (bp): 1215
  GenBank ID: S67773.1
  Entrez Gene: KIT (a.k.a. C-Kit, CD117, MASTC, PBT, SCFR)
  Cloning method: Restriction Enzyme; 5′ cloning site BglII (unknown if destroyed); 3′ cloning site NheI (unknown if destroyed)
  Sequencing primers: 5′ unknown
Terms and licenses: Academic/Nonprofit Terms; Industry Terms: Not Available to Industry
How to cite: pC-KIT1 was a gift from Bjorn Hogberg (Addgene plasmid # 118983 ; http://n2t.net/addgene:118983 ; RRID:Addgene_118983)
