[The description below was written by a language model from this plasmid's Addgene catalogue record and pLannotate feature annotations shown in this document.]
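Description:
pC-KIT1 is a mammalian dual-luciferase reporter plasmid built on Promega's psiCHECK-2 backbone (recorded as "psiCHEK2"), carrying a roughly 1.2 kb fragment of the human KIT (c-kit, CD117) proto-oncogene promoter. The insert was cloned between BglII and NheI sites. The feature table does not annotate it, but the first ~1.28 kb of the 6.8 kb sequence is unannotated. This stretch lies directly upstream of the human codon-optimized Renilla luciferase (hRluc) coding sequence, which fits a KIT promoter placed to drive hRluc. No other promoter is annotated ahead of hRluc, suggesting that the backbone's usual promoter for this reporter was replaced, although the record does not state this explicitly. hRluc is followed by a synthetic polyadenylation signal.

A second, independent cassette sits downstream. In it, the HSV thymidine kinase promoter drives firefly luciferase (luc+), terminated by an SV40 poly(A) region that includes a small residual large T antigen fragment. This constitutive firefly signal serves as an internal control, so Renilla activity from the KIT promoter can be normalized for transfection efficiency within a single plasmid. In bacteria, the plasmid replicates from a high-copy ColE1/pUC-type origin and is selected with ampicillin through the β-lactamase gene and its own promoter.

The stated purpose is mutational dissection of the G-rich region of the c-kit promoter, and the associated study concerns three G-quadruplex-forming units in that region. The record does not say whether this particular plasmid carries the wild-type promoter or a mutated variant.
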