Features (pLannotate 1.2.2; 9 found; start..end, strand, type, name):
   1279..2214    +  CDS            hRluc: Renilla luciferase human codon-optimized
   2273..2321    +  polyA_signal   poly(A) signal: synthetic polyadenylation signal
   2330..3081    +  promoter       HSV TK promoter: herpes simplex virus thymidine kinase promoter
   3117..4769    +  CDS            luciferase: firefly luciferase; luc+; enhanced luc+ version of the luciferase gene AAS38485.1 42718124.0
   4813..4934    -  polyA_signal   SV40 poly(A) signal: SV40 polyadenylation signal
   4957..5025    -  CDS            large T antigen (fragment): large T antigen from SV40 (simian virus 40)
   5067..5171    +  promoter       AmpR promoter: bla
   5172..6032    +  CDS            AmpR: β-lactamase; bla; confers resistance to ampicillin, carbenicillin, and related antibiotics
   6203..6791    +  rep_origin     ori: high-copy-number ColE1/pMB1/pBR322/pUC origin of replication
>Addgene plasmid #118983 | pC-KIT1 | addgene full sequence | sequence record 229526 | Addgene NGS Result
TTTACGGTTCCTGGCCTTTTGCTGGCCTTTTGCTCACATGGCTCGACAGATCTGAGGGATGTCTTATTAG
TTTATCAGAATGCATAGGGAAAGCTCATCTTTCTTGGAGTAGGTCTTCCAATAAGTGTTCAAGCCCTGGG
TCTTCCCTCACTACAATAATAAACATACCTGCTCTACCCTCCTCACAAAGCTGTTATCGTGAGCATGAAA
AGACGAGTCGCTGTGGGGAAGAACTATTAACCCCTATACAGATACTGTTGTTGCTTTCCGTTCAAGGATC
CACCATGAGACTGTGGGTAAGGCACTTTCTGGGCAGTGAAATCGGGCTTAAGAGAATCATTGTACTTTTA
TTTTGCTCCTGGGACCGGCAAGGGCAGTTAAGAGCCCTAGCCCTAAAACTGTCGTCTGTTACAGAGGCAG
AGAAATCATTACTGGGGTTGGCAGCGTTGGGGGGAGGGGGGAAAACGTGTATGAAAACCTGGGCTCCCAG
AGCAAACTTCGCCACGCGCCCTCCATCGCCCCTGTCTCCACACAAGTCCCGGCAGGGGCTTCTTGGGCGG
AGGCCACGCCGACCAATAGGAACCCACTGTGTTCCTACAGGTTACGAAGCAGGTGGAGAAATTGAGCAGA
AACAATTAGCGAAACCGGGCTCAGCCTTTACCGCGGTGCCAGGAGCTCCTAACAGGCCTGGAGGGGAATG
TCGGGGCTCAATTTCCTAACGCTCCCCTCCCCATCCCCATGCCACCTCCACGAGCAGCGGCGTCCAGCCT
CCTCCCGCCCGAACGTGCTCGAGGGGCGGGCAGTCGACCTTTATTGTCTGGGGAGCACCTGGCAGGTGGC
GGGCCCGTGCCCTAACGTGTGCGTGGTGCCCAGCTTCACAAAGCGAGCGGGCAGCACCTCCTTGGTCCGG
GAACGCCTCAGCCTGGCCGTCCACATCCCAGGGGTGGAAAGGTGGAGAGAGAAAGGGGCTCCGGAGTCAA
GAGCGGGGAGAGAGGGCGCGCGCCCTCCTCCTCCCGGCGGGCACAGCCCCCCGGCATTAACACGTCGAAA
GAGCAGGGGCCAGACGCCGCCGGGAAGAAGCGAGACCCGGGCGGGCGCGAGGGAGGGGAGGCGAGGAGGG
GCGTGGCCGGCGCGCAGAGGGAGGGCGCTGGGAGGAGGGGCTGCTGCTCGCCGCTCGCGGCTCTGGGGGC
TCGGCTTTGCCGCGCTCGCTGCACTTGGGCGAGAGCTGGAACGTGGACCAGAGCTCGGATCCCATCGCAG
CTACCGCGGCTAGCCACCATGGCTTCCAAGGTGTACGACCCCGAGCAACGCAAACGCATGATCACTGGGC
CTCAGTGGTGGGCTCGCTGCAAGCAAATGAACGTGCTGGACTCCTTCATCAACTACTATGATTCCGAGAA
GCACGCCGAGAACGCCGTGATTTTTCTGCATGGTAACGCTGCCTCCAGCTACCTGTGGAGGCACGTCGTG
CCTCACATCGAGCCCGTGGCTAGATGCATCATCCCTGATCTGATCGGAATGGGTAAGTCCGGCAAGAGCG
GGAATGGCTCATATCGCCTCCTGGATCACTACAAGTACCTCACCGCTTGGTTCGAGCTGCTGAACCTTCC
AAAGAAAATCATCTTTGTGGGCCACGACTGGGGGGCTTGTCTGGCCTTTCACTACTCCTACGAGCACCAA
GACAAGATCAAGGCCATCGTCCATGCTGAGAGTGTCGTGGACGTGATCGAGTCCTGGGACGAGTGGCCTG
ACATCGAGGAGGATATCGCCCTGATCAAGAGCGAAGAGGGCGAGAAAATGGTGCTTGAGAATAACTTCTT
CGTCGAGACCATGCTCCCAAGCAAGATCATGCGGAAACTGGAGCCTGAGGAGTTCGCTGCCTACCTGGAG
CCATTCAAGGAGAAGGGCGAGGTTAGACGGCCTACCCTCTCCTGGCCTCGCGAGATCCCTCTCGTTAAGG
GAGGCAAGCCCGACGTCGTCCAGATTGTCCGCAACTACAACGCCTACCTTCGGGCCAGCGACGATCTGCC
TAAGATGTTCATCGAGTCCGACCCTGGGTTCTTTTCCAACGCTATTGTCGAGGGAGCTAAGAAGTTCCCT
AACACCGAGTTCGTGAAGGTGAAGGGCCTCCACTTCAGCCAGGAGGACGCTCCAGATGAAATGGGTAAGT
ACATCAAGAGCTTCGTGGAGCGCGTGCTGAAGAACGAGCAGTAATTCTAGGCGATCGCTCGAGCCCGGGA
ATTCGTTTAAACCTAGAGCGGCCGCTGGCCGCAATAAAATATCTTTATTTTCATTACATCTGTGTGTTGG
TTTTTTGTGTGAGGATCTAAATGAGTCTTCGGACCTCGCGGGGGCCGCTTAAGCGGTGGTTAGGGTTTGT
CTGACGCGGGGGGAGGGGGAAGGAACGAAACACTCTCATTCGGAGGCGGCTCGGGGTTTGGTCTTGGTGG
CCACGGGCACGCAGAAGAGCGCCGCGATCCTCTTAAGCACCCCCCCGCCCTCCGTGGAGGCGGGGGTTTG
GTCGGCGGGTGGTAACTGGCGGGCCGCTGACTCGGGCGGGTCGCGCGCCCCAGAGTGTGACCTTTTCGGT
CTGCTCGCAGACCCCCGGGCGGCGCCGCCGCGGCGGCGACGGGCTCGCTGGGTCCTAGGCTCCATGGGGA
CCGTATACGTGGACAGGCTCTGGAGCATCCGCACGACTGCGGTGATATTACCGGAGACCTTCTGCGGGAC
GAGCCGGGTCACGCGGCTGACGCGGAGCGTCCGTTGGGCGACAAACACCAGGACGGGGCACAGGTACACT
ATCTTGTCACCCGGAGGCGCGAGGGACTGCAGGAGCTTCAGGGAGTGGCGCAGCTGCTTCATCCCCGTGG
CCCGTTGCTCGCGTTTGCTGGCGGTGTCCCCGGAAGAAATATATTTGCATGTCTTTAGTTCTATGATGAC
ACAAACCCCGCCCAGCGTCTTGTCATTGGCGAATTCGAACACGCAGATGCAGTCGGGGCGGCGCGGTCCC
AGGTCCACTTCGCATATTAAGGTGACGCGTGTGGCCTCGAACACCGAGCGACCCTGCAGCGACCCGCTTA
AAAGCTTGGCATTCCGGTACTGTTGGTAAAGCCACCATGGCCGATGCTAAGAACATTAAGAAGGGCCCTG
CTCCCTTCTACCCTCTGGAGGATGGCACCGCTGGCGAGCAGCTGCACAAGGCCATGAAGAGGTATGCCCT
GGTGCCTGGCACCATTGCCTTCACCGATGCCCACATTGAGGTGGACATCACCTATGCCGAGTACTTCGAG
ATGTCTGTGCGCCTGGCCGAGGCCATGAAGAGGTACGGCCTGAACACCAACCACCGCATCGTGGTGTGCT
CTGAGAACTCTCTGCAGTTCTTCATGCCAGTGCTGGGCGCCCTGTTCATCGGAGTGGCCGTGGCCCCTGC
TAACGACATTTACAACGAGCGCGAGCTGCTGAACAGCATGGGCATTTCTCAGCCTACCGTGGTGTTCGTG
TCTAAGAAGGGCCTGCAGAAGATCCTGAACGTGCAGAAGAAGCTGCCTATCATCCAGAAGATCATCATCA
TGGACTCTAAGACCGACTACCAGGGCTTCCAGAGCATGTACACATTCGTGACATCTCATCTGCCTCCTGG
CTTCAACGAGTACGACTTCGTGCCAGAGTCTTTCGACAGGGACAAAACCATTGCCCTGATCATGAACAGC
TCTGGGTCTACCGGCCTGCCTAAGGGCGTGGCCCTGCCTCATCGCACCGCCTGTGTGCGCTTCTCTCACG
CCCGCGACCCTATTTTCGGCAACCAGATCATCCCCGACACCGCTATTCTGAGCGTGGTGCCATTCCACCA
CGGCTTCGGCATGTTCACCACCCTGGGCTACCTGATTTGCGGCTTTCGGGTGGTGCTGATGTACCGCTTC
GAGGAGGAGCTGTTCCTGCGCAGCCTGCAAGACTACAAAATTCAGTCTGCCCTGCTGGTGCCAACCCTGT
TCAGCTTCTTCGCTAAGAGCACCCTGATCGACAAGTACGACCTGTCTAACCTGCACGAGATTGCCTCTGG
CGGCGCCCCACTGTCTAAGGAGGTGGGCGAAGCCGTGGCCAAGCGCTTTCATCTGCCAGGCATCCGCCAG
GGCTACGGCCTGACCGAGACAACCAGCGCCATTCTGATTACCCCAGAGGGCGACGACAAGCCTGGCGCCG
TGGGCAAGGTGGTGCCATTCTTCGAGGCCAAGGTGGTGGACCTGGACACCGGCAAGACCCTGGGAGTGAA
CCAGCGCGGCGAGCTGTGTGTGCGCGGCCCTATGATTATGTCCGGCTACGTGAATAACCCTGAGGCCACA
AACGCCCTGATCGACAAGGACGGCTGGCTGCACTCTGGCGACATTGCCTACTGGGACGAGGACGAGCACT
TCTTCATCGTGGACCGCCTGAAGTCTCTGATCAAGTACAAGGGCTACCAGGTGGCCCCAGCCGAGCTGGA
GTCTATCCTGCTGCAGCACCCTAACATTTTCGACGCCGGAGTGGCCGGCCTGCCCGACGACGATGCCGGC
GAGCTGCCTGCCGCCGTCGTCGTGCTGGAACACGGCAAGACCATGACCGAGAAGGAGATCGTGGACTATG
TGGCCAGCCAGGTGACAACCGCCAAGAAGCTGCGCGGCGGAGTGGTGTTCGTGGACGAGGTGCCCAAGGG
CCTGACCGGCAAGCTGGACGCCCGCAAGATCCGCGAGATCCTGATCAAGGCTAAGAAAGGCGGCAAGATC
GCCGTGTAATAATTCTAGAGTCGGGGCGGCCGGCCGCTTCGAGCAGACATGATAAGATACATTGATGAGT
TTGGACAAACCACAACTAGAATGCAGTGAAAAAAATGCTTTATTTGTGAAATTTGTGATGCTATTGCTTT
ATTTGTAACCATTATAAGCTGCAATAAACAAGTTAACAACAACAATTGCATTCATTTTATGTTTCAGGTT
CAGGGGGAGGTGTGGGAGGTTTTTTAAAGCAAGTAAAACCTCTACAAATGTGGTAAAATCGATAAGGATC
CAGGTGGCACTTTTCGGGGAAATGTGCGCGGAACCCCTATTTGTTTATTTTTCTAAATACATTCAAATAT
GTATCCGCTCATGAGACAATAACCCTGATAAATGCTTCAATAATATTGAAAAAGGAAGAGTATGAGTATT
CAACATTTCCGTGTCGCCCTTATTCCCTTTTTTGCGGCATTTTGCCTTCCTGTTTTTGCTCACCCAGAAA
CGCTGGTGAAAGTAAAAGATGCTGAAGATCAGTTGGGTGCACGAGTGGGTTACATCGAACTGGATCTCAA
CAGCGGTAAGATCCTTGAGAGTTTTCGCCCCGAAGAACGTTTTCCAATGATGAGCACTTTTAAAGTTCTG
CTATGTGGCGCGGTATTATCCCGTATTGACGCCGGGCAAGAGCAACTCGGTCGCCGCATACACTATTCTC
AGAATGACTTGGTTGAGTACTCACCAGTCACAGAAAAGCATCTTACGGATGGCATGACAGTAAGAGAATT
ATGCAGTGCTGCCATAACCATGAGTGATAACACTGCGGCCAACTTACTTCTGACAACGATCGGAGGACCG
AAGGAGCTAACCGCTTTTTTGCACAACATGGGGGATCATGTAACTCGCCTTGATCGTTGGGAACCGGAGC
TGAATGAAGCCATACCAAACGACGAGCGTGACACCACGATGCCTGTAGCAATGGCAACAACGTTGCGCAA
ACTATTAACTGGCGAACTACTTACTCTAGCTTCCCGGCAACAATTAATAGACTGGATGGAGGCGGATAAA
GTTGCAGGACCACTTCTGCGCTCGGCCCTTCCGGCTGGCTGGTTTATTGCTGATAAATCTGGAGCCGGTG
AGCGTGGGTCTCGCGGTATCATTGCAGCACTGGGGCCAGATGGTAAGCCCTCCCGTATCGTAGTTATCTA
CACGACGGGGAGTCAGGCAACTATGGATGAACGAAATAGACAGATCGCTGAGATAGGTGCCTCACTGATT
AAGCATTGGTAACTGTCAGACCAAGTTTACTCATATATACTTTAGATTGATTTAAAACTTCATTTTTAAT
TTAAAAGGATCTAGGTGAAGATCCTTTTTGATAATCTCATGACCAAAATCCCTTAACGTGAGTTTTCGTT
CCACTGAGCGTCAGACCCCGTAGAAAAGATCAAAGGATCTTCTTGAGATCCTTTTTTTCTGCGCGTAATC
TGCTGCTTGCAAACAAAAAAACCACCGCTACCAGCGGTGGTTTGTTTGCCGGATCAAGAGCTACCAACTC
TTTTTCCGAAGGTAACTGGCTTCAGCAGAGCGCAGATACCAAATACTGTTCTTCTAGTGTAGCCGTAGTT
AGGCCACCACTTCAAGAACTCTGTAGCACCGCCTACATACCTCGCTCTGCTAATCCTGTTACCAGTGGCT
GCTGCCAGTGGCGATAAGTCGTGTCTTACCGGGTTGGACTCAAGACGATAGTTACCGGATAAGGCGCAGC
GGTCGGGCTGAACGGGGGGTTCGTGCACACAGCCCAGCTTGGAGCGAACGACCTACACCGAACTGAGATA
CCTACAGCGTGAGCTATGAGAAAGCGCCACGCTTCCCGAAGGGAGAAAGGCGGACAGGTATCCGGTAAGC
GGCAGGGTCGGAACAGGAGAGCGCACGAGGGAGCTTCCAGGGGGAAACGCCTGGTATCTTTATAGTCCTG
TCGGGTTTCGCCACCTCTGACTTGAGCGTCGATTTTTGTGATGCTCGTCAGGGGGGCGGAGCCTATGGAA
AAACGCCAGCAACGCGGCCTT
