>Addgene plasmid #118983 | pC-KIT1 | depositor partial sequence | sequence record 224956 | c-kit promoter insert
GAGGGATGTCTTATTAGTTTATCAGAATGCATAGGGAAAGCTCATCTTTCTTGGAGTAGGTCTTCCAATA
AGTGTTCAAGCCCTGGGTCTTCCCTCACTACAATAATAAACATACCTGCTCTACCCTCCTCACAAAGCTG
TTATCGTGAGCATGAAAAGACGAGTCGCTGTGGGGAAGAACTATTAACCCCTATACAGATACTGTTGTTG
CTTTCCGTTCAAGGATCCACCATGAGACTGTGGGTAAGGCACTTTCTGGGCAGTGAAATCGGGCTTAAGA
GAATCATTGTACTTTTATTTTGCTCCTGGGACCGGCAAGGGCAGTTAAGAGCCCTAGCCCTAAAACTGTC
GTCTGTTACAGAGGCAGAGAAATCATTACTGGGGTTGGCAGCGTTGGGGGGAGGGGGGAAAACGTGTATG
AAAACCTGGGCTCCCAGAGCAAACTTCGCCACGCGCCCTCCATCGCCCCTGTCTCCACACAAGTCCCGGC
AGGGGCTTCTTGGGCGGAGGCCACGCCGACCAATAGGAACCCACTGTGTTCCTACAGGTTACGAAGCAGG
TGGAGAAATTGAGCAGAAACAATTAGCGAAACCGGGCTCAGCCTTTACCGCGGTGCCAGGAGCTCCTAAC
AGGCCTGGAGGGGAATGTCGGGGCTCAATTTCCTAACGCTCCCCTCCCCATCCCCATGCCACCTCCACGA
GCAGCGGCGTCCAGCCTCCTCCCGCCCGAACGTGCTCGAGGGGCGGGCAGTCGACCTTTATTGTCTGGGG
AGCACCTGGCAGGTGGCGGGCCCGTGCCCTAACGTGTGCGTGGTGCCCAGCTTCACAAAGCGAGCGGGCA
GCACCTCCTTGGTCCGGGAACGCCTCAGCCTGGCCGTCCACATCCCAGGGGTGGAAAGGTGGAGAGAGAA
AGGGGCTCCGGAGTCAAGAGCGGGGAGAGAGGGCGCGCGCCCTCCTCCTCCCGGCGGGCACAGCCCCCCG
GCATTAACACGTCGAAAGAGCAGGGGCCAGACGCCGCCGGGAAGAAGCGAGACCCGGGCGGGCGCGAGGG
AGGGGAGGCGAGGAGGGGCGTGGCCGGCGCGCAGAGGGAGGGCGCTGGGAGGAGGGGCTGCTGCTCGCCG
CTCGCGGCTCTGGGGGCTCGGCTTTGCCGCGCTCGCTGCACTTGGGCGAGAGCTGGAACGTGGACCAGAG
CTCGGATCCCATCGCAGCTACCGCG
